>Addgene plasmid #250912 | PSB-CMV-Puro ArfGAP1_ALPS1-mkate2-3NLS-P2A-EGFP-Sec61B | addgene full sequence | sequence record 498488 | Addgene NGS Result
AAGCTTGTTGACATTGATTATTGACTAGTTATTAATAGTAATCAATTACGGGGTCATTAGTTCATAGCCC
ATATATGGAGTTCCGCGTTACATAACTTACGGTAAATGGCCCGCCTGGCTGACCGCCCAACGACCCCCGC
CCATTGACGTCAATAATGACGTATGTTCCCATAGTAACGCCAATAGGGACTTTCCATTGACGTCAATGGG
TGGAGTATTTACGGTAAACTGCCCACTTGGCAGTACATCAAGTGTATCATATGCCAAGTACGCCCCCTAT
TGACGTCAATGACGGTAAATGGCCCGCCTGGCATTATGCCCAGTACATGACCTTATGGGACTTTCCTACT
TGGCAGTACATCTACGTATTAGTCATCGCTATTACCATGGTGATGCGGTTTTGGCAGTACATCAATGGGC
GTGGATAGCGGTTTGACTCACGGGGATTTCCAAGTCTCCACCCCATTGACGTCAATGGGAGTTTGTTTTG
GCACCAAAATCAACGGGACTTTCCAAAATGTCGTAACAACTCCGCCCCATTGACGCAAATGGGCGGTAGG
CGTGTACGGTGGGAGGTCTATATAAGCAGAGCTCTCTGGCTAACTAGAGAACCCACTGCTTACTGGCTTA
TCGAAATTAATACGACTCACTATAGGGAGACCCAAGCTGGCTAGCGCCACCATGGATGATTTTCTGAACA
GCGCGATGAGCAGCCTGTATAGCGGCTGGAGCAGCTTTACCACCGGCGCGAGCAAATTTGCGAGCGCGGC
GAAAGAAGGCGCGACCAAATTTGGCAGCGGACCGGTCATGGTGTCTAAGGGCGAAGAGCTGATTAAGGAG
AACATGCACATGAAGCTGTACATGGAGGGCACCGTGAACAACCACCACTTCAAGTGCACATCCGAGGGCG
AAGGCAAGCCCTACGAGGGCACCCAGACCATGAGAATCAAGGCCGTCGAGGGCGGCCCTCTCCCCTTCGC
CTTCGACATCCTGGCTACCAGCTTCATGTACGGCAGCAAAACCTTCATCAACCACACCCAGGGCATCCCC
GACTTCTTTAAGCAGTCCTTCCCTGAGGGCTTCACATGGGAGAGAGTCACCACATACGAAGACGGGGGCG
TGCTGACCGCTACCCAGGACACCAGCCTCCAGGACGGCTGCCTCATCTACAACGTCAAGATCAGAGGGGT
GAACTTCCCATCCAACGGCCCTGTGATGCAGAAGAAAACACTCGGCTGGGAGGCCTCCACCGAGACCCTG
TACCCCGCTGACGGCGGCCTGGAAGGCAGAGCCGACATGGCCCTGAAGCTCGTGGGCGGGGGCCACCTGA
TCTGCAACTTGAAGACCACATACAGATCCAAGAAACCCGCTAAGAACCTCAAGATGCCCGGCGTCTACTA
TGTGGACAGAAGACTGGAAAGAATCAAGGAGGCCGACAAAGAGACCTACGTCGAGCAGCACGAGGTGGCT
GTGGCCAGATACTGCGACCTCCCTAGCAAACTGGGGCACAAACTGACCGGACTCAGGTCCCGAGCTCAAG
CTTCGAATTCCCGGGTCGATCCAAAAAAGAAGAGAAAGGTAGATCCAAAAAAGAAGAGAAAGGTAGATCC
AAAAAAGAAGAGAAAGGTATCCGGTGGAAGCGGAGCTACTAACTTCAGCCTGCTGAAGCAGGCTGGAGAC
GTGGAGGAGAACCCTGGACCTAGATCCATGGTGAGCAAGGGCGAGGAGCTGTTCACCGGGGTGGTGCCCA
TCCTGGTCGAGCTGGACGGCGACGTAAACGGCCACAAGTTCAGCGTGTCCGGCGAGGGCGAGGGCGATGC
CACCTACGGCAAGCTGACCCTGAAGTTCATCTGCACCACCGGCAAGCTGCCCGTGCCCTGGCCCACCCTC
GTGACCACCCTGACCTACGGCGTGCAGTGCTTCAGCCGCTACCCCGACCACATGAAGCAGCACGACTTCT
TCAAGTCCGCCATGCCCGAAGGCTACGTCCAGGAGCGCACCATCTTCTTCAAGGACGACGGCAACTACAA
GACCCGCGCCGAGGTGAAGTTCGAGGGCGACACCCTGGTGAACCGCATCGAGCTGAAGGGCATCGACTTC
AAGGAGGACGGCAACATCCTGGGGCACAAGCTGGAGTACAACTACAACAGCCACAACGTCTATATCATGG
CCGACAAGCAGAAGAACGGCATCAAGGTGAACTTCAAGATCCGCCACAACATCGAGGACGGCAGCGTGCA
GCTCGCCGACCACTACCAGCAGAACACCCCCATCGGCGACGGCCCCGTGCTGCTGCCCGACAACCACTAC
CTGAGCACCCAGTCCGCCCTGAGCAAAGACCCCAACGAGAAGCGCGATCACATGGTCCTGCTGGAGTTCG
TGACCGCCGCCGGGATCACTCTCGGCATGGACGAGCTGTACAAGAGATCT
[288 nt withheld, positions 2431-2718]
TAATCTAGAGGGCCCGTTTAAACCCGCTGATCAGCCTCGACTGTGCCTTCTAGTTGCCAGCCATCTGTTG
TTTGCCCCTCCCCCGTGCCTTCCTTGACCCTGGAAGGTGCCACTCCCACTGTCCTTTCCTAATAAAATGA
GGAAATTGCATCGCATTGTCTGAGTAGGTGTCATTCTATTCTGGGGGGTGGGGTGGGGCAGGACAGCAAG
GGGGAGGATTGGGAAGACAATAGCAGGCATGCTGGGGATGCGGTGGGCTCTATGGACCGGACTGAGGCGG
AAAGAACCAGCTGTGGAATGTGTGTCAGTTAGGGTGTGGAAAGTCCCCAGGCTCCCCAGCAGGCAGAAGT
ATGCAAAGCATGCATCTCAATTAGTCAGCAACCAGGTGTGGAAAGTCCCCAGGCTCCCCAGCAGGCAGAA
GTATGCAAAGCATGCATCTCAATTAGTCAGCAACCATAGTCCCGCCCCTAACTCCGCCCATCCCGCCCCT
AACTCCGCCCAGTTCCGCCCATTCTCCGCCCCATGGCTGACTAATTTTTTTTATTTATGCAGAGGCCGAG
GCCGCCTCGGCCTCTGAGCTATTCCAGAAGTAGTGAGGAGGCTTTTTTGGAGGCCTAGGCTTTTGCAAAA
AGCTAGATTTTCTGACCCTAGCCACCATGACCGAGTACAAGCCCACGGTGCGCCTCGCCACCCGCGACGA
CGTCCCCCGGGCCGTACGCACCCTCGCCGCCGCGTTCGCCGACTACCCCGCCACGCGCCACACCGTCGAC
CCGGACCGCCACATCGAGCGGGTCACCGAGCTGCAAGAACTCTTCCTCACGCGCGTCGGGCTCGACATCG
GCAAGGTGTGGGTCGCGGACGACGGCGCCGCGGTGGCGGTCTGGACCACGCCGGAGAGCGTCGAAGCGGG
GGCGGTGTTCGCCGAGATCGGCCCGCGCATGGCCGAGTTGAGCGGTTCCCGGCTGGCCGCGCAGCAACAG
ATGGAAGGCCTCCTGGCGCCGCACCGGCCCAAGGAGCCCGCGTGGTTCCTGGCCACCGTCGGCGTGTCGC
CCGACCACCAGGGCAAGGGTCTGGGCAGCGCCGTCGTGCTCCCCGGAGTGGAGGCGGCCGAGCGCGCCGG
GGTGCCCGCCTTCCTGGAGACCTCCGCGCCCCGCAACCTCCCCTTCTACGAGCGGCTCGGCTTCACCGTC
ACCGCCGACGTCGAGGTGCCCGAAGGACCGCGCACCTGGTGCATGACCCGCAAGCCCGGTGCCTGAGGAT
CTCGAGCTCGATGAGTTTGGACAAACCACAACTAGAATGCAGTGAAAAAAATGCTTTATTTGTGAAATTT
GTGATGCTATTGCTTTATTTGTAACCATTATAAGCTGCAATAAACAAGTTAACAACAACAATTGCATTCA
TTTTATGTTTCAGGTTCAGGGGGAGGTGTGGGAGGTTTTTTAAAGCAAGTAAAACCTCTACAAATGTGGT
ACTTAAGAGGGATCGATAAGGATCTAGCTTGTGGAAGGCTACTCGAAATGTTTGACCCAAGTTAAACAAT
TTAAAGGCAATGCTACCAAATACTAATTGAGTGTATGTAAACTTCTGACCCACTGGGAATGTGATGAAAG
AAATAAAAGCTGAAATGAATCATTCTCTCTACTATTATTCTGATATTTCACATTCTTAAAATAAAGTGGT
GATCCTAACTGACCTAAGACAGGGAATTTTTACTAGGATTAAATGTCAGGAATTGTGAAAAAGTGAGTTT
AAATGTATTTGGCTAAGGTGTATGTAAACTTCCGACTTCAACTGTATAGGGATCCTCTAGCTAGAGTCGA
CCTCGAGGGGGGGCCCGGTACCCAGCTTTTGTTCCCTTTAGTGAGGGTTAATTGCGCGCTTGGCGTAATC
ATGGTCATAGCTGTTTCCTGTGTGAAATTGTTATCCGCTCACAATTCCACACAACATACGAGCCGGAAGC
ATAAAGTGTAAAGCCTGGGGTGCCTAATGAGTGAGCTAACTCACATTAATTGCGTTGCGCTCACTGCCCG
CTTTCCAGTCGGGAAACCTGTCGTGCCAGCTGCATTAATGAATCGGCCAACGCGCGGGGAGAGGCGGTTT
GCGTATTGGGCGCTCTTCCGCTTCCTCGCTCACTGACTCGCTGCGCTCGGTCGTTCGGCTGCGGCGAGCG
GTATCAGCTCACTCAAAGGCGGTAATACGGTTATCCACAGAATCAGGGGATAACGCAGGAAAGAACATGT
GAGCAAAAGGCCAGCAAAAGGCCAGGAACCGTAAAAAGGCCGCGTTGCTGGCGTTTTTCCATAGGCTCCG
CCCCCCTGACGAGCATCACAAAAATCGACGCTCAAGTCAGAGGTGGCGAAACCCGACAGGACTATAAAGA
TACCAGGCGTTTCCCCCTGGAAGCTCCCTCGTGCGCTCTCCTGTTCCGACCCTGCCGCTTACCGGATACC
TGTCCGCCTTTCTCCCTTCGGGAACCGTGGCGCTTTCTCATAGCTCACGCTGTAGGTATCTCAGTTCGGT
GTAGGTCGTTCGCTCCAAGCTGGGCTGTGTGCACGAACCCCCCGTTCAGCCCGACCGCTGCGCCTTATCC
GGTAACTATCGTCTTGAGTCCAACCCGGTAAGACACGACTTATCGCCACTGGCAGCAGCCACTGGTAACA
GGATTAGCAGAGCGAGGTATGTAGGCGGTGCTACAGAGTTCTTGAAGTGGTGGCCTAACTACGGCTACAC
TAGAAGAACAGTATTTGGTATCTGCGCTCTGCTGAAGCCAGTTACCTTCGGAAAAAGAGTTGGTAGCTCT
TGATCCGGCAAACAAACCACCGCTGGTAGCGGTGGTTTTTTTGTTTGCAAGCAGCAGATTACGCGCAGAA
AAAAAGGATCTCAAGAAGATCCTTTGATCTTTTCTACGGGGTCTGACGCTCAGTGGAACGAAAACTCACG
TTAAGGGATTTTGGTCATGAGATTATCAAAAAGGATCTTCACCTAGATCCTTTTAAATTAAAAATGAAGT
TTTAAATCAATCTAAAGTATATATGAGTAAACTTGGTCTGACAGTTACCAATGCTTAATCAGTGAGGCAC
CTATCTCAGCGATCTGTCTATTTCGTTCATCCATAGTTGCCTGACTCCCCGTCGTGTAGATAACTACGAT
ACGGGAGGGCTTACCATCTGGCCCCAGTGCTGCAATGATACCGCGAGACCCACGCTCACCGGCTCCAGAT
TTATCAGCAATAAACCAGCCAGCCGGAAGGGCCGAGCGCAGAAGTGGTCCTGCAACTTTATCCGCCTCCA
TCCAGTCTATTAATTGTTGCCGGGAAGCTAGAGTAAGTAGTTCGCCAGTTAATAGTTTGCGCAACGTTGT
TGCCATTGCTACAGGCATCGTGGTGTCACGCTCGTCGTTTGGTATGGCTTCATTCAGCTCCGGTTCCCAA
CGATCAAGGCGAGTTACATGATCCCCCATGTTGTGCAAAAAAGCGGTTAGCTCCTTCGGTCCTCCGATCG
TTGTCAGAAGTAACTTGGCCGCAGTGTTATCACTCATGGTTATGGCAGCACTGCATAATTCTCTTACTGT
CATGCCATCCGTAAGATGCTTTTCTGTGACTGGTGAGTACTCAACCAAGTCATTCTGAGAATAGTGTATG
CGGCGACCGAGTTGCTCTTGCCCGGCGTCAATACGGGATAATACCGCGCCACATAGCAGAACTTTAAAAG
TGCTCATCATTGGAAAACGTTCTTCGGGGCGAAAACTCTCAAGGATCTTACCGCTGTTGAGATCCAGTTC
GATGTAACCCACTCGTGCACCCAACTGATCTTCAGCATCTTTTACTTTCACCAGCGTTTCTGGGTGAGCA
AAAACAGGAAGGCAAAATGCCGCAAAAAAGGGAATAAGGGCGACACGGAAATGTTGAATACTCATACTCT
TCCTTTTTCAATATTATTGAAGCATTTATCAGGGTTATTGTCTCATGAGCGGATACATATTTGAATGTAT
TTAGAAAAATAAACAAATAGGGGTTCCGCGCACATTTCCCCGAAAAGTGCCACCTG
[34 nt withheld, positions 6765-6798]
A
[89 nt withheld, positions 6800-6888]
C
[91 nt withheld, positions 6890-6980]
A
[49 nt withheld, positions 6982-7030]
CCTTTGACGTTGGAGTCCACGTTCTTT
[37 nt withheld, positions 7058-7094]
ACCCTATCTCGGTCTATTCTTTTGATTTATAAGGGATTTTGCCGATTTCGGCCTATTGGTTAAAAAATGA
GCTGATTTAACAAAAATTTAACGCGAATTTTAACAAAATATTAACGCTTACAATTTCCATTCGCCATTCA
GGCTGCGCAACTGTTGGGAAGGGCGATCGGTGCGGGCCTCTTCGCTATTACGCCAGCTGGCGAAAGGGGG
ATGTGCTGCAAGGCGATTAAGTTGGGTAACGCCAGGGTTTTCCCAGTCACGACGTTGTAAAACGACGGCC
AGTGAGCGCGCGTAATACGACTCACTATAGGGCGAATTGGAGCTCGGATCCCTATACAGTTGAAGTCGGA
AGTTTACATACACTTAAGTTGGAGTCATTAAAACTCGTTTTTCAACTACTCCACAAATTTCTTGTTAACA
AACAATAGTTTTGGCAAGTCAGTTAGGACATCTACTTTGTGCATGACACAAGTCATTTTTCCAACAATTG
TTTACAGACAGATTATTTCACTTATAATTCACTGTATCACAATTCCAGTGGGTCAGAAGTTTACATACAC
TAAGTTGACTGTGCCTTTAAACAGCTTGGAAAATTCCAGAAAATGATGTCATGGCTTTAG
Features (pLannotate 1.2.2; 30 found; start..end, strand, type, name):
     10..389     +  enhancer       CMV enhancer: human cytomegalovirus immediate early enhancer
    390..593     +  promoter       CMV promoter: human cytomegalovirus (CMV) immediate early promoter
    589..622     +  LTR            5' LTR (truncated) (fragment): truncated 5' long terminal repeat (LTR) from HIV-1
    638..656     +  promoter       T7 promoter: promoter for bacteriophage T7 RNA polymerase
    685..777     +  CDS            Arfgap1 (fragment): ARFG1_RAT - Also known as Arf1gap. Experimental evidence at protein level: Swiss-Prot protein existence level 1. GTPase-activating protein (GAP) for the ADP ribosylation factor 1 (ARF1). Involved in membrane trafficking and /or vesicle transport. Promotes hydrolysis of the ARF1-bound GTP and thus, is required for the dissociation of coat proteins from Golgi-derived membranes and vesicles, a prerequisite for vesicle's fusion with target compartment. Probably regulates ARF1-mediated transport via its interaction with the KDELR proteins and TMED2. Overexpression induces the redistribution of the
    808..1514    +  CDS            TagRFP (fragment): monomeric derivative of red fluorescent protein from Entacmaea quadricolor (Merzlyak et al., 2007) mammalian codon-optimized
   1531..1550    +  misc_feature   MCS (fragment): multiple cloning site
   1561..1581    +  CDS            SV40 NLS: nuclear localization signal of SV40 (simian virus 40) large T antigen
   1585..1605    +  CDS            SV40 NLS: nuclear localization signal of SV40 (simian virus 40) large T antigen
   1609..1629    +  CDS            SV40 NLS: nuclear localization signal of SV40 (simian virus 40) large T antigen
   1708..2424    +  CDS            EGFP: EGFP is a basic (constitutively fluorescent) green fluorescent protein published in 1996, derived from Aequorea victoria. It is reported to be a rapidly-maturing weak dimer with moderate acid sensitivity.
   2431..2718    +  CDS            SEC61B (sequence withheld): SC61B_CANLF - Experimental evidence at protein level: Swiss-Prot protein existence level 1. Component of SEC61 channel-forming translocon complex that mediates transport of signal peptide-containing precursor polypeptides across the endoplasmic reticulum (ER) (PubMed:8107851). Component of a ribosome-associated ER translocon complex involved in multi-pass membrane protein transport into the ER membrane and biogenesis (By similarity). The SEC61 channel cooperates with the translocating protein TRAM1 to import nascent proteins into the ER (By similarity). Required for PKD1/Polycystin-1 biogenesi
   2759..2983    +  polyA_signal   bGH poly(A) signal: bovine growth hormone polyadenylation signal
   2990..3347    +  promoter       SV40 promoter: SV40 enhancer and early promoter
   3375..3974    +  CDS            PuroR: puromycin N-acetyltransferase; pac from Streptomyces alboniger; confers resistance to puromycin
   4017..4098    -  polyA_signal   SV40 poly(A) signal: SV40 polyadenylation signal
   4121..4189    -  CDS            large T antigen (fragment): large T antigen from SV40 (simian virus 40)
   4214..4283    +  CDS            SB100X (fragment): hyperactive variant of the Sleeping Beauty transposase (Mátés et al., 2009)
   4534..4560    +  misc_feature   MCS (fragment): pBluescript multiple cloning site
   4573..4591    -  promoter       T3 promoter: promoter for bacteriophage T3 RNA polymerase
   4636..4652    -  protein_bind   lac operator: The lac repressor binds to the lac operator to inhibit transcription in E. coli. This inhibition can be relieved by adding lactose or isopropyl-β-D-thiogalactopyranoside (IPTG). lac repressor encoded by lacI
   4660..4690    -  promoter       lac promoter: promoter for the E. coli lac operon
   4705..4726    -  protein_bind   CAP binding site: CAP binding activates transcription in the presence of cAMP. E. coli catabolite activator protein
   4739..4831    -  CDS            lacI (fragment): lac repressor; lacI; The lac repressor binds to the lac operator to inhibit transcription in E. coli. This inhibition can be relieved by adding lactose or isopropyl-β-D-thiogalactopyranoside (IPTG).
   5014..5602    -  rep_origin     ori: high-copy-number ColE1/pMB1/pBR322/pUC origin of replication
   5773..6633    -  CDS            AmpR: β-lactamase; bla; confers resistance to ampicillin, carbenicillin, and related antibiotics
   6634..6738    -  promoter       AmpR promoter: bla
   6765..7220    +  rep_origin     f1 ori (sequence partly withheld): f1 bacteriophage origin of replication; arrow indicates direction of (+) strand synthesis
   7224..7379    -  CDS            lacZα (fragment): LacZα fragment of β-galactosidase; lacZ fragment
   7387..7405    +  promoter       T7 promoter: promoter for bacteriophage T7 RNA polymerase
