[The description below was written by a language model from this plasmid's Addgene catalogue record and pLannotate feature annotations shown in this document.]
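Description:
PSB-CMV-Puro ArfGAP1_ALPS1-mkate2-3NLS-P2A-EGFP-Sec61B is a 7.7 kb mammalian expression plasmid that produces two differently coloured fusion proteins from one transcript. The catalogue lists pcDNA 3.1 as the backbone. However, the "PSB" prefix, a short annotated match to Sleeping Beauty transposase sequence and the pBluescript-type elements (T3/T7 promoters, lac promoter/operator, lacZα fragment) hint at a Sleeping Beauty transposon-style vector. No transposon inverted repeats are annotated, so the record does not confirm that. In E. coli the plasmid is maintained at high copy through a ColE1/pUC origin with ampicillin resistance, and an f1 origin is also present. Mammalian cells can be selected with puromycin through an SV40 promoter-driven PuroR cassette followed by an SV40 poly(A) signal.

The payload is driven by the CMV immediate-early enhancer and promoter and terminated by the bGH polyadenylation signal. The first coding unit is the ALPS1 motif of rat ARFGAP1 (amino acids 196–234 only), fused at its C terminus to the red fluorescent protein mKate2, which the annotation software labels as the related TagRFP. Three tandem SV40 nuclear localization signals follow mKate2. According to the catalogue, a P2A self-cleaving peptide lies next, in the unannotated gap before EGFP, and separates this unit from EGFP fused to the N terminus of human Sec61B, a subunit of the ER translocon. The annotation matched Sec61B to the canine orthologue.

Co-translational separation at P2A should therefore give a nuclear-targeted red ALPS1 fusion alongside a green ER membrane marker in the same cell. ALPS motifs are generally known as sensors of lipid packing, and the associated publication concerns ER disruption and nuclear membrane mechanotransduction. The stated purpose is simply dual-colour expression in mammalian cell lines.
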