Addgene plasmid #250912: PSB-CMV-Puro ArfGAP1_ALPS1-mkate2-3NLS-P2A-EGFP-Sec61B
Purpose: Dual color expression of mKate2-3NLS tagged rat ARFGAP1 ALPS1 and EGFP tagged human Sec 61B in mammalian cell lines
Depositing lab: Philipp Niethammer. Depositing organization: Memorial Sloan-Kettering Cancer Center. Publication: Endoplasmic reticulum disruption stimulates nuclear membrane mechanotransduction. Shen Z, Gelashvili Z, Niethammer P. Nat Cell Biol. 2025 Dec 9. doi: 10.1038/s41556-025-01820-9. PubMed 41366519.
Backbone
  Vector backbone: pcDNA 3.1
  Backbone size w/o insert (bp): 5662
  Total vector size (bp): 7714
  Vector type: Mammalian Expression
  Selectable markers: Puromycin
Growth in bacteria
  Bacterial resistance: Ampicillin, 100 μg/mL
  Growth temperature: 37°C
  Growth strain: DH5alpha
  Copy number: High Copy
Gene/Insert
  Gene/Insert name: ArfGAP1-mKate2-3xNLS-P2A-EGFP-Sec61B (alt name: ArfGAP1 ALPS1 domain, Sec61B)
  Species: H. sapiens (human), R. norvegicus (rat)
  Insert size (bp): 3753
  Mutation: ARFGAP1 amino acids 196–234 only
  Entrez Gene: Arfgap1 (a.k.a. Arf GAP1, Arf1gap); SEC61B
  Promoter: CMV
  Tag / fusion protein: mKate2-3xNLS on ArfGAP1 (C terminal on insert); EGFP on Sec61B (N terminal on insert)
  Cloning method: Restriction Enzyme; 5′ cloning site NheI (not destroyed); 3′ cloning site XbaI (not destroyed)
  Sequencing primers: 5′ cgcaaatgggcggtaggcgtg (CMV-Forward); 3′ tagaaggcacagtcgagg (BGHR)
Terms and licenses: Academic/Nonprofit Terms; Industry Terms: Not Available to Industry
How to cite: PSB-CMV-Puro ArfGAP1_ALPS1-mkate2-3NLS-P2A-EGFP-Sec61B was a gift from Philipp Niethammer (Addgene plasmid # 250912 ; http://n2t.net/addgene:250912 ; RRID:Addgene_250912)
